>Addgene plasmid #91988 | MSCV-Puro-FH-AGO2-T830A | addgene full sequence | sequence record 180630 | Addgene NGS Result
TGAAAGACCCCACCTGTAGGTTTGGCAAGCTAGCTTAAGTAACGCCATTTTGCAAGGCATGGAAAATACA
TAACTGAGAATAGAGAAGTTCAGATCAAGGTTAGGAACAGAGAGACAGCAGAATATGGGCCAAACAGGAT
ATCTGTGGTAAGCAGTTCCTGCCCCGGCTCAGGGCCAAGAACAGATGGTCCCCAGATGCGGTCCCGCCCT
CAGCAGTTTCTAGAGAACCATCAGATGTTTCCAGGGTGCCCCAAGGACCTGAAATGACCCTGTGCCTTAT
TTGAACTAACCAATCAGTTCGCTTCTCGCTTCTGTTCGCGCGCTTCTGCTCCCCGAGCTCAATAAAAGAG
CCCACAACCCCTCACTCGGCGCGCCAGTCCTCCGATAGACTGCGTCGCCCGGGTACCCGTATTCCCAATA
AAGCCTCTTGCTGTTTGCATCCGAATCGTGGACTCGCTGATCCTTGGGAGGGTCTCCTCAGATTGATTGA
CTGCCCACCTCGGGGGTCTTTCATTTGGAGGTTCCACCGAGATTTGGAGACCCCTGCCCAGGGACCACCG
ACCCCCCCGCCGGGAGGTAAGCTGGCCAGCGGTCGTTTCGTGTCTGTCTCTGTCTTTGTGCGTGTTTGTG
CCGGCATCTAATGTTTGCGCCTGCGTCTGTACTAGTTAGCTAACTAGCTCTGTATCTGGCGGACCCGTGG
TGGAACTGACGAGTTCTGAACACCCGGCCGCAACCCTGGGAGACGTCCCAGGGACTTTGGGGGCCGTTTT
TGTGGCCCGACCTGAGGAAGGGAGTCGATGTGGAATCCGACCCCGTCAGGATATGTGGTTCTGGTAGGAG
ACGAGAACCTAAAACAGTTCCCGCCTCCGTCTGAATTTTTGCTTTCGGTTTGGAACCGAAGCCGCGCGTC
TTGTCTGCTGCAGCGCTGCAGCATCGTTCTGTGTTGTCTCTGTCTGACTGTGTTTCTGTATTTGTCTGAA
AATTAGGGCCAGACTGTTACCACTCCCTTAAGTTTGACCTTAGGTCACTGGAAAGATGTCGAGCGGATCG
CTCACAACCAGTCGGTAGATGTCAAGAAGAGACGTTGGGTTACCTTCTGCTCTGCAGAATGGCCAACCTT
TAACGTCGGATGGCCGCGAGACGGCACCTTTAACCGAGACCTCATCACCCAGGTTAAGATCAAGGTCTTT
TCACCTGGCCCGCATGGACACCCAGACCAGGTCCCCTACATCGTGACCTGGGAAGCCTTGGCTTTTGACC
CCCCTCCCTGGGTCAAGCCCTTTGTACACCCTAAGCCTCCGCCTCCTCTTCCTCCATCCGCCCCGTCTCT
CCCCCTTGAACCTCCTCGTTCGACCCCGCCTCGATCCTCCCTTTATCCAGCCCTCACTCCTTCTCTAGGC
GCCGGAATTAGATCTCTCGAGGTTAACGAATTCGCCATGGACTACAAGGACGACGATGACAAGTACCCTT
ATGACGTGCCCGATTACGCTAGCGGCCGCATGTACTCGGGAGCCGGCCCCGCACTTGCACCTCCTGCGCC
GCCGCCCCCCATCCAAGGATATGCCTTCAAGCCTCCACCTAGACCCGACTTTGGGACCTCCGGGAGAACA
ATCAAATTACAGGCCAATTTCTTCGAAATGGACATCCCCAAAATTGACATCTATCATTATGAATTGGATA
TCAAGCCAGAGAAGTGCCCGAGGAGAGTTAACAGGGAAATCGTGGAACACATGGTCCAGCACTTTAAAAC
ACAGATCTTTGGGGATCGGAAGCCCGTGTTTGACGGCAGGAAGAATCTATACACAGCCATGCCCCTTCCG
ATTGGGAGGGACAAGGTGGAGCTGGAGGTCACGCTGCCAGGAGAAGGCAAGGATCGCATCTTCAAGGTGT
CCATCAAGTGGGTGTCCTGCGTGAGCTTGCAGGCGTTACACGATGCACTTTCAGGGCGGCTGCCCAGCGT
CCCTTTTGAGACGATCCAGGCCCTGGACGTGGTCATGAGGCACTTGCCATCCATGAGGTACACCCCCGTG
GGCCGCTCCTTCTTCACCGCGTCCGAAGGCTGCTCTAACCCTCTTGGCGGGGGCCGAGAAGTGTGGTTTG
GCTTCCATCAGTCCGTCCGGCCTTCTCTCTGGAAAATGATGCTGAATATTGATGTGTCAGCAACAGCGTT
TTACAAGGCACAGCCAGTAATCGAGTTTGTTTGTGAAGTTTTGGATTTTAAAAGTATTGAAGAACAACAA
AAACCTCTGACAGATTCCCAAAGGGTAAAGTTTACCAAAGAAATTAAAGGTCTAAAGGTGGAGATAACGC
ACTGTGGGCAGATGAAGAGGAAGTACCGTGTCTGCAATGTGACCCGGCGGCCCGCCAGTCACCAAACATT
CCCGCTGCAGCAGGAGAGCGGGCAGACGGTGGAGTGCACGGTGGCCCAGTATTTCAAGGACAGGCACAAG
TTGGTTCTGCGCTACCCCCACCTCCCATGTTTACAAGTCGGACAGGAGCAGAAACACACCTACCTTCCCC
TGGAGGTCTGTAACATTGTGGCAGGACAAAGATGTATTAAAAAATTAACGGACAATCAGACCTCAACCAT
GATCAGAGCGACTGCTAGGTCGGCGCCCGATCGGCAAGAAGAGATTAGCAAATTGATGCGAAGTGCAAGT
TTCAACACAGATCCATACGTCCGTGAATTTGGAATCATGGTCAAAGATGAGATGACAGACGTGACTGGGC
GGGTGCTGCAGCCGCCCTCCATCCTCTACGGGGGCAGGAATAAAGCTATTGCGACCCCTGTCCAGGGCGT
CTGGGACATGCGGAAC
[405 nt withheld, positions 2817-3221]
AACAACATCCTGCTGCCCCAGGGCAGGCCGCCGGTGTTCCAGCAGCCCGTCATCTTTCTGGGAGCAGACG
TCACTCACCCCCCCGCCGGGGATGGGAAGAAGCCCTCCATTGCCGCCGTGGTGGGCAGCATGGACGCCCA
CCCCAATCGCTACTGCGCCACCGTGCGCGTGCAGCAGCACCGGCAGGAGATCATACAAGACCTGGCCGCC
ATGGTCCGCGAGCTCCTCATCCAGTTCTACAAGTCCACGCGCTTCAAGCCCACCCGCATCATCTTCTACC
GCGACGGTGTCTCTGAAGGCCAGTTCCAGCAGGTTCTCCACCACGAGTTGCTGGCCATCCGTGAGGCCTG
TATCAAGCTAGAAAAAGACTACCAGCCCGGGATCACCTTCATCGTGGTGCAGAAGAGGCACCACACCCGG
CTCTTCTGCACTGACAAGAACGAGCGGGTTGGGAAAAGTGGAAACATTCCAGCAGGCACGACTGTGGACA
CGAAAATCACCCACCCCACCGAGTTCGACTTCTACCTGTGTAGTCACGCTGGCATCCAGGGGACAAGCAG
GCCTTCGCACTATCACGTCCTCTGGGACGACAATCGTTTCTCCTCTGATGAGCTGCAGATCCTAACCTAC
CAGCTGTGTCACACCTACGTGCGCTGCACACGCTCCGTGTCCATCCCAGCGCCAGCATACTACGCTCACC
TGGTGGCCTTCCGGGCCAGGTACCACCTGGTGGATAAGGAACATGACAGTGCTGAAGGAAGCCATGCCTC
TGGGCAGAGTAACGGGCGAGACCACCAAGCACTGGCCAAGGCGGTCCAGGTTCACCAAGACACTCTGCGC
ACCATGTACTTTGCTTGAGAATTCTACCGGGTAGGGGAGGCGCTTTTCCCAAGGCAGTCTGGAGCATGCG
CTTTAGCAGCCCCGCTGGGCACTTGGCGCTACACAAGTGGCCTCTGGCCTCGCACACATTCCACATCCAC
CGGTAGGCGCCAACCGGCTCCGTTCTTTGGTGGCCCCTTCGCGCCACCTTCTACTCCTCCCCTAGTCAGG
AAGTTCCCCCCCGCCCCGCAGCTCGCGTCGTGCAGGACGTGACAAATGGAAGTAGCACGTCTCACTAGTC
TCGTGCAGATGGACAGCACCGCTGAGCAATGGAAGCGGGTAGGCCTTTGGGGCAGCGGCCAATAGCAGCT
TTGCTCCTTCGCTTTCTGGGCTCAGAGGCTGGGAAGGGGTGGGTCCGGGGGCGGGCTCAGGGGCGGGCTC
AGGGGCGGGGCGGGCGCCCGAAGGTCCTCCGGAGGCCCGGCATTCTGCACGCTTCAAAAGCGCACGTCTG
CCGCGCTGTTCTCCTCTTCCTCATCTCCGGGCCTTTCGACCTGCAGCCCAAGCTTACCATGACCGAGTAC
AAGCCCACGGTGCGCCTCGCCACCCGCGACGACGTCCCCAGGGCCGTACGCACCCTCGCCGCCGCGTTCG
CCGACTACCCCGCCACGCGCCACACCGTCGATCCGGACCGCCACATCGAGCGGGTCACCGAGCTGCAAGA
ACTCTTCCTCACGCGCGTCGGGCTCGACATCGGCAAGGTGTGGGTCGCGGACGACGGCGCCGCGGTGGCG
GTCTGGACCACGCCGGAGAGCGTCGAAGCGGGGGCGGTGTTCGCCGAGATCGGCCCGCGCATGGCCGAGT
TGAGCGGTTCCCGGCTGGCCGCGCAGCAACAGATGGAAGGCCTCCTGGCGCCGCACCGGCCCAAGGAGCC
CGCGTGGTTCCTGGCCACCGTCGGCGTCTCGCCCGACCACCAGGGCAAGGGTCTGGGCAGCGCCGTCGTG
CTCCCCGGAGTGGAGGCGGCCGAGCGCGCCGGGGTGCCCGCCTTCCTGGAGACCTCCGCGCCCCGCAACC
TCCCCTTCTACGAGCGGCTCGGCTTCACCGTCACCGCCGACGTCGAGGTGCCCGAAGGACCGCGCACCTG
GTGCATGACCCGCAAGCCCGGTGCCTGACGCCCGCCCCACGACCCGCAGCGCCCGACCGAAAGGAGCGCA
CGACCCCATGCATCGATAAAATAAAAGATTTTATTTAGTCTCCAGAAAAAGGGGGGAATGAAAGACCCCA
CCTGTAGGTTTGGCAAGCTAGCTTAAGTAACGCCATTTTGCAAGGCATGGAAAATACATAACTGAGAATA
GAGAAGTTCAGATCAAGGTTAGGAACAGAGAGACAGCAGAATATGGGCCAAACAGGATATCTGTGGTAAG
CAGTTCCTGCCCCGGCTCAGGGCCAAGAACAGATGGTCCCCAGATGCGGTCCCGCCCTCAGCAGTTTCTA
GAGAACCATCAGATGTTTCCAGGGTGCCCCAAGGACCTGAAATGACCCTGTGCCTTATTTGAACTAACCA
ATCAGTTCGCTTCTCGCTTCTGTTCGCGCGCTTCTGCTCCCCGAGCTCAATAAAAGAGCCCACAACCCCT
CACTCGGCGCGCCAGTCCTCCGATAGACTGCGTCGCCCGGGTACCCGTGTATCCAATAAACCCTCTTGCA
GTTGCATCCGACTTGTGGTCTCGCTGTTCCTTGGGAGGGTCTCCTCTGAGTGATTGACTACCCGTCAGCG
GGGGTCTTTCATGGGTAACAGTTTCTTGAAGTTGGAGAACAACATTCTGAGGGTAGGAGTCGAATATTAA
GTAATCCTGACTCAATTAGCCACTGTTTTGAATCCACATACTCCAATACTCCTGAAATAGTTCATTATGG
ACAGCGCAGAAAGAGCTGGGGAGAATTGTGAAATTGTTATCCGCTCACAATTCCACACAACATACGAGCC
GGAAGCATAAAGTGTAAAGCCTGGGGTGCCTAATGAGTGAGCTAACTCACATTAATTGCGTTGCGCTCAC
TGCCCGCTTTCCAGTCGGGAAACCTGTCGTGCCAGCTGCATTAATGAATCGGCCAACGCGCGGGGAGAGG
CGGTTTGCGTATTGGGCGCTCTTCCGCTTCCTCGCTCACTGACTCGCTGCGCTCGGTCGTTCGGCTGCGG
CGAGCGGTATCAGCTCACTCAAAGGCGGTAATACGGTTATCCACAGAATCAGGGGATAACGCAGGAAAGA
ACATGTGAGCAAAAGGCCAGCAAAAGGCCAGGAACCGTAAAAAGGCCGCGTTGCTGGCGTTTTTCCATAG
GCTCCGCCCCCCTGACGAGCATCACAAAAATCGACGCTCAAGTCAGAGGTGGCGAAACCCGACAGGACTA
TAAAGATACCAGGCGTTTCCCCCTGGAAGCTCCCTCGTGCGCTCTCCTGTTCCGACCCTGCCGCTTACCG
GATACCTGTCCGCCTTTCTCCCTTCGGGAAGCGTGGCGCTTTCTCATAGCTCACGCTGTAGGTATCTCAG
TTCGGTGTAGGTCGTTCGCTCCAAGCTGGGCTGTGTGCACGAACCCCCCGTTCAGCCCGACCGCTGCGCC
TTATCCGGTAACTATCGTCTTGAGTCCAACCCGGTAAGACACGACTTATCGCCACTGGCAGCAGCCACTG
GTAACAGGATTAGCAGAGCGAGGTATGTAGGCGGTGCTACAGAGTTCTTGAAGTGGTGGCCTAACTACGG
CTACACTAGAAGAACAGTATTTGGTATCTGCGCTCTGCTGAAGCCAGTTACCTTCGGAAAAAGAGTTGGT
AGCTCTTGATCCGGCAAACAAACCACCGCTGGTAGCGGTGGTTTTTTTGTTTGCAAGCAGCAGATTACGC
GCAGAAAAAAAGGATCTCAAGAAGATCCTTTGATCTTTTCTACGGGGTCTGACGCTCAGTGGAACGAAAA
CTCACGTTAAGGGATTTTGGTCATGAGATTATCAAAAAGGATCTTCACCTAGATCCTTTTAAATTAAAAA
TGAAGTTTTAAATCAATCTAAAGTATATATGAGTAAACTTGGTCTGACAGTTACCAATGCTTAATCAGTG
AGGCACCTATCTCAGCGATCTGTCTATTTCGTTCATCCATAGTTGCCTGACTCCCCGTCGTGTAGATAAC
TACGATACGGGAGGGCTTACCATCTGGCCCCAGTGCTGCAATGATACCGCGAGACCCACGCTCACCGGCT
CCAGATTTATCAGCAATAAACCAGCCAGCCGGAAGGGCCGAGCGCAGAAGTGGTCCTGCAACTTTATCCG
CCTCCATCCAGTCTATTAATTGTTGCCGGGAAGCTAGAGTAAGTAGTTCGCCAGTTAATAGTTTGCGCAA
CGTTGTTGCCATTGCTACAGGCATCGTGGTGTCACGCTCGTCGTTTGGTATGGCTTCATTCAGCTCCGGT
TCCCAACGATCAAGGCGAGTTACATGATCCCCCATGTTGTGCAAAAAAGCGGTTAGCTCCTTCGGTCCTC
CGATCGTTGTCAGAAGTAAGTTGGCCGCAGTGTTATCACTCATGGTTATGGCAGCACTGCATAATTCTCT
TACTGTCATGCCATCCGTAAGATGCTTTTCTGTGACTGGTGAGTACTCAACCAAGTCATTCTGAGAATAG
TGTATGCGGCGACCGAGTTGCTCTTGCCCGGCGTCAATACGGGATAATACCGCGCCACATAGCAGAACTT
TAAAAGTGCTCATCATTGGAAAACGTTCTTCGGGGCGAAAACTCTCAAGGATCTTACCGCTGTTGAGATC
CAGTTCGATGTAACCCACTCGTGCACCCAACTGATCTTCAGCATCTTTTACTTTCACCAGCGTTTCTGGG
TGAGCAAAAACAGGAAGGCAAAATGCCGCAAAAAAGGGAATAAGGGCGACACGGAAATGTTGAATACTCA
TACTCTTCCTTTTTCAATATTATTGAAGCATTTATCAGGGTTATTGTCTCATGAGCGGATACATATTTGA
ATGTATTTAGAAAAATAAACAAATAGGGGTTCCGCGCACATTTCCCCGAAAAGTGCCACCTGACGTCTAA
GAAACCATTATTATCATGACATTAACCTATAAAAATAGGCGTATCACGAGGCCCTTTCGTCTCGCGCGTT
TCGGTGATGACGGTGAAAACCTCTGACACATGCAGCTCCCGGAGACGGTCACAGCTTGTCTGTAAGCGGA
TGCCGGGAGCAGACAAGCCCGTCAGGGCGCGTCAGCGGGTGTTGGCGGGTGTCGGGGCTGGCTTAACTAT
GCGGCATCAGAGCAGATTGTACTGAGAGTGCACCATATGCGGTGTGAAATACCGCACAGATGCGTAAGGA
GAAAATACCGCATCAGGCGCCATTCGCCATTCAGGCTGCGCAACTGTTGGGAAGGGCGATCGGTGCGGGC
CTCTTCGCTATTACGCCAGCTGGCGAAAGGGGGATGTGCTGCAAGGCGATTAAGTTGGGTAACGCCAGGG
TTTTCCCAGTCACGACGTTGTAAAACGACGGCGCAAGGAATGGTGCATGCAAGGAGATGGCGCCCAACAG
TCCCCCGGCCACGGGGCCTGCCACCATACCCACGCCGAAACAAGCGCTCATGAGCCCGAAGTGGCGAGCC
CGATCTTCCCCATCGGTGATGTCGGCGATATAGGCGCCAGCAACCGCACCTGTGGCGCCGGTGATGCCGG
CCACGATGCGTCCGGCGTAGAGGCGATTAGTCCAATTTGTTAAAGACAGGATATCAGTGGTCCAGGCTCT
AGTTTTGACTCAACAATATCACCAGCTGAAGCCTATAGAGTACGAGCCATAGATAAAATAAAAGATTTTA
TTTAGTCTCCAGAAAAAGGGGGGAA
Features (pLannotate 1.2.2; 20 found; start..end, strand, type, name):
    579..920     +  misc_feature   MESV Ψ: packaging signal of murine embryonic stem cell virus
    987..1403    +  CDS            gag (truncated): truncated Moloney murine leukemia virus (MMLV) gag gene lacking the start codon
   1443..1463    +  CDS            FLAG (fragment): FLAG® epitope tag, followed by an enterokinase cleavage site
   1500..4076    +  CDS            AGO2 (sequence partly withheld): AGO2_HUMAN - Also known as EIF2C2. Experimental evidence at protein level: Swiss-Prot protein existence level 1. Required for RNA-mediated gene silencing (RNAi) by the RNA- induced silencing complex (RISC). The 'minimal RISC' appears to include AGO2 bound to a short guide RNA such as a microRNA (miRNA) or short interfering RNA (siRNA). These guide RNAs direct RISC to complementary mRNAs that are targets for RISC-mediated gene silencing. The precise mechanism of gene silencing depends on the degree of complementarity between the miRNA or siRNA and its target. Binding of RISC to a perfectly comp
   4090..4589    +  promoter       PGK promoter: mouse phosphoglycerate kinase 1 promoter
   4610..5209    +  CDS            PuroR: puromycin N-acetyltransferase; pac from Streptomyces alboniger; confers resistance to puromycin
   5309..5823    +  LTR            3' LTR: 3' long terminal repeat from murine embryonic stem cell virus
   5985..6001    -  protein_bind   lac operator: The lac repressor binds to the lac operator to inhibit transcription in E. coli. This inhibition can be relieved by adding lactose or isopropyl-β-D-thiogalactopyranoside (IPTG). lac repressor encoded by lacI
   6009..6039    -  promoter       lac promoter: promoter for the E. coli lac operon
   6054..6075    -  protein_bind   CAP binding site: CAP binding activates transcription in the presence of cAMP. E. coli catabolite activator protein
   6088..6180    -  CDS            lacI (fragment): lac repressor; lacI; The lac repressor binds to the lac operator to inhibit transcription in E. coli. This inhibition can be relieved by adding lactose or isopropyl-β-D-thiogalactopyranoside (IPTG).
   6363..6951    -  rep_origin     ori: high-copy-number ColE1/pMB1/pBR322/pUC origin of replication
   7122..7982    -  CDS            AmpR: β-lactamase; bla; confers resistance to ampicillin, carbenicillin, and related antibiotics
   7983..8087    -  promoter       AmpR promoter: bla
   8182..8217    +  CDS            rop (fragment): Rop protein, which maintains plasmids at low copy number; rop
   8319..8418    +  misc_feature   bom (fragment): basis of mobility region from pBR322
   8424..8573    -  CDS            lacZα (fragment): LacZα fragment of β-galactosidase; lacZ fragment
   8573..8774    -  CDS            TcR (fragment): tetracycline efflux protein; tet; confers resistance to tetracycline
   8775..8873    +  CDS            env (fragment): murine leukemia virus gPr80 envelope polyprotein precursor; env; proteolytically cleaved into gp70SU and p15TM subunits
   8915..515     +  LTR            5' LTR (across the origin): 5' long terminal repeat from murine embryonic stem cell virus
