[The description below was written by a language model from this plasmid's Addgene catalogue record and pLannotate feature annotations shown in this document.]
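Description:
MSCV-Puro-FH-AGO2-T830A is a gammaretroviral mammalian expression vector of about 8.9 kb, built on the pMSCV-Puro backbone and carrying human AGO2 with a threonine-to-alanine substitution at residue 830. The proviral cassette is bounded by murine embryonic stem cell virus 5' and 3' LTRs. Downstream of the 5' LTR lie the MESV Ψ packaging signal and a truncated gag segment lacking its start codon, which together allow the transcript to be packaged into virions when viral proteins are supplied in trans by a packaging cell line. No separate internal promoter is annotated upstream of the insert, which fits the usual MSCV arrangement in which the 5' LTR drives the gene of interest. The AGO2 open reading frame carries an N-terminal FLAG-HA tandem tag. The feature table detects only a FLAG fragment just upstream of the coding sequence, and the HA portion is not separately annotated. Following AGO2, a mouse PGK promoter drives puromycin N-acetyltransferase, so that transduced cells can be selected with puromycin.

In bacteria the plasmid is maintained by a high-copy ColE1/pUC-type origin and selected through β-lactamase (ampicillin resistance). The remaining annotations (lac promoter/operator, and fragments of lacI, lacZα, rop, bom, TcR and env) are non-functional backbone remnants.

AGO2 is the core Argonaute component of the RNA-induced silencing complex. Replacing T830 with alanine removes a potential phosphorylation site, in keeping with the associated work on an Argonaute phosphorylation cycle in microRNA-mediated silencing. The construct is suited to stable expression of an epitope-tagged mutant AGO2 for detection, immunopurification and functional comparison with wild-type protein. The parental AGO2 sequence was amplified from an earlier deposited plasmid, and the cloning sites are not recorded.
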