Addgene plasmid #91988: MSCV-Puro-FH-AGO2-T830A
Purpose: Expresses FLAG-HA-AGO2 (T830A)
Depositing lab: Joshua Mendell. Depositing organization: University of Texas Southwestern Medical Center. Publication: An Argonaute phosphorylation cycle promotes microRNA-mediated silencing. Golden RJ, Chen B, Li T, Braun J, Manjunath H, Chen X, Wu J, Schmid V, Chang TC, Kopp F, Ramirez-Martinez A, Tagliabracci VS, Chen ZJ, Xie Y, Mendell JT. Nature. 2017 Feb 9;542(7640):197-202. doi: 10.1038/nature21025. Epub 2017 Jan 23. PubMed 28114302.
Backbone
  Vector backbone: pMSCV-Puro
  Backbone manufacturer: Clontech
  Vector type: Mammalian Expression, Retroviral
  Selectable markers: Puromycin
Growth in bacteria
  Bacterial resistance: Ampicillin, 100 μg/mL
  Growth temperature: 37°C
  Growth strain: NEB Stable
  Copy number: Unknown
Gene/Insert
  Gene/Insert name: AGO2
  Species: H. sapiens (human)
  Mutation: T830A
  Entrez Gene: AGO2 (a.k.a. CASC7, EIF2C2, LESKRES, LINC00980, PPD, Q10)
  Tag / fusion protein: FLAG-HA (N terminal on insert)
  Cloning method: Restriction Enzyme; 5′ cloning site Unknown (unknown if destroyed); 3′ cloning site Unknown (unknown if destroyed)
Resource information
  A portion of this plasmid was derived from a plasmid made by: The parental AGO2 sequence used for this construct was amplified from a Thomas Tuschl lab plasmid (Addgene plasmid # 10822).
Terms and licenses: Academic/Nonprofit Terms; Industry Terms: Not Available to Industry
How to cite: MSCV-Puro-FH-AGO2-T830A was a gift from Joshua Mendell (Addgene plasmid # 91988 ; http://n2t.net/addgene:91988 ; RRID:Addgene_91988)
